Addgene plasmid #134969: Myo 9 Avi+Flag
Purpose: Expression and purification of c.elegans Myo 9 (Hum 7) using baculovirus from pFastBac1
Depositing lab: Martin Bähler. Depositing organization: Universität Münster. Publication: Head of myosin IX binds calmodulin and moves processively toward the plus-end of actin filaments. Liao W, Elfrink K, Bahler M. J Biol Chem. 2010 Aug 6;285(32):24933-42. doi: 10.1074/jbc.M110.101105. Epub 2010 Jun 10. PubMed 20538589.
Backbone
  Vector backbone: pFast Bac 1
  Backbone manufacturer: Invitrogen
  Backbone size w/o insert (bp): 4673
  Total vector size (bp): 10413
  Modifications to backbone: Avi and Flag tag
  Vector type: Insect Expression
  Selectable markers: Gentamicin
Growth in bacteria
  Bacterial resistance: Ampicillin, 100 μg/mL
  Growth temperature: 37°C
  Growth strain: DH5alpha
  Copy number: High Copy
Gene/Insert
  Gene/Insert name: Myo 9 (alt name: Hum 7, Myo IX)
  Species: C. elegans (nematode)
  Insert size (bp): 5740
  Entrez Gene: hum-7 (a.k.a. CELE_F56A6.2)
  Promoter: Polyhedrin
  Tag / fusion protein: Avi (C terminal on insert); Flag (C terminal on insert)
  Cloning method: Restriction Enzyme; 5′ cloning site Bam HI (not destroyed); 3′ cloning site Kpn I (not destroyed)
  Sequencing primers: 5′ Polyhedrin forward AAATGATAACCATCTCGC; 3′ SV40pA-R GAAATTTGTGATGCTATTGC
Terms and licenses: Academic/Nonprofit Terms; Industry Terms: Not Available to Industry
Depositor comments: Sequencing of the C. elegans Myo9 cDNA that was obtained by reverse transcription-PCR revealed that it differed from the HUM-7 amino acid sequence at two positions. Residues 608–615 (VSPISPFW) were missing, and residues 731KKSAG735 were replaced by 731KSESAG736. Our deduced Myo9 amino acid sequence changes matched perfectly with the predicted Myo9 sequences for Caenorhabditis briggsae and Caenorhabditis remanei.
How to cite: Myo 9 Avi+Flag was a gift from Martin Bähler (Addgene plasmid # 134969 ; http://n2t.net/addgene:134969 ; RRID:Addgene_134969)
