[The description below was written by a language model from this plasmid's Addgene catalogue record and pLannotate feature annotations shown in this document.]
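Description:
Myo 9 Avi+Flag is a baculovirus transfer (donor) plasmid built on the pFastBac1 backbone for producing the Caenorhabditis elegans class IX myosin Myo9, the product of the hum-7 gene, in insect cells. In E. coli it is maintained as a high-copy plasmid through a ColE1/pUC-type origin and selected with ampicillin via β-lactamase; an f1 origin is also present. The expression cassette lies between the right and left ends of a mini-Tn7 element (Tn7R and Tn7L), together with a gentamicin acetyltransferase gene driven by the Pc integron promoter. This arrangement allows site-specific Tn7 transposition of the whole cassette into a baculovirus shuttle genome (bacmid) in a suitable helper strain, with gentamicin selecting for the transposed segment. The resulting recombinant bacmid is then used to generate virus.

Within the transposable unit, the strong, very late Autographa californica polyhedrin promoter drives the roughly 5.7 kb Myo9 cDNA, cloned between BamHI and KpnI sites and terminated by the SV40 polyadenylation signal. The open reading frame ends in a C-terminal AviTag, a substrate for enzymatic biotinylation, followed by a FLAG epitope for affinity purification and detection. The automated annotation recognises only a short myosin-like segment of the insert (by homology to myosin 6), and small hits such as traJ, large T antigen and lacZα are probably incidental matches. The depositor notes that the RT-PCR-derived cDNA differs from the reference HUM-7 protein at two positions, an eight-residue deletion and a short substitution, and that these changes agree with the predicted orthologues in C. briggsae and C. remanei. The sequenced record is slightly shorter than the stated total size. The construct is intended for expression and purification of Myo9, and the associated publication studied calmodulin binding and processive movement along actin filaments.
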