Features (pLannotate 1.2.2; 18 found; start..end, strand, type, name):
      2..456     +  rep_origin     f1 ori (sequence partly withheld): f1 bacteriophage origin of replication; arrow indicates direction of (+) strand synthesis
    482..586     +  promoter       AmpR promoter: bla
    587..1447    +  CDS            AmpR: β-lactamase; bla; confers resistance to ampicillin, carbenicillin, and related antibiotics
   1618..2206    +  rep_origin     ori: high-copy-number ColE1/pMB1/pBR322/pUC origin of replication
   2392..2443    -  misc_feature   bom (fragment): basis of mobility region from pBR322
   2511..2735    -  mobile_element Tn7R: mini-Tn7 element (right end of the Tn7 transposon) Tn7
   2802..3335    -  CDS            GmR: gentamycin acetyltransferase; aacC1; confers resistance to gentamycin
   3524..3552    -  promoter       Pc promoter: intI1 (promoter lies within the coding sequence); class 1 integron promoter
   3530..3877    -  CDS            YPR2_ECOLX (fragment): Protein predicted: Swiss-Prot protein existence level 4. From Escherichia coli.
   3904..3995    +  promoter       polyhedrin promoter: polh from Autographa californica; promoter for the baculovirus polyhedrin gene
   4878..5204    +  CDS            MYO6 (fragment): MYO6_PIG - Experimental evidence at protein level: Swiss-Prot protein existence level 1. Myosins are actin-based motor molecules with ATPase activity (By similarity). Unconventional myosins serve in intracellular movements (By similarity). Myosin 6 is a reverse-direction motor protein that moves towards the minus-end of actin filaments (By similarity). Has slow rate of actin-activated ADP release due to weak ATP binding (PubMed:15944696). Functions in a variety of intracellular processes such as vesicular membrane trafficking and cell migration (PubMed:16917816). Required for the structural in
   8978..8994    -  CDS            traJ (fragment): oriT-recognizing protein; traJ
   9651..9692    +  CDS            AviTag™ (fragment): peptide tag that allows for enzymatic biotinylation
   9705..9725    +  CDS            FLAG (fragment): FLAG® epitope tag, followed by an enterokinase cleavage site
   9758..9841    +  CDS            large T antigen (fragment): large T antigen from SV40 (simian virus 40)
   9864..9998    +  polyA_signal   SV40 poly(A) signal: SV40 polyadenylation signal
  10027..10192   -  mobile_element Tn7L: mini-Tn7 element (left end of the Tn7 transposon) Tn7
  10355..10371   +  CDS            lacZα (fragment): LacZα fragment of β-galactosidase; lacZ fragment
>Addgene plasmid #134969 | Myo 9 Avi+Flag | addgene full sequence | sequence record 267872 | Addgene NGS Result
G
[124 nt withheld, positions 2-125]
C
[91 nt withheld, positions 127-217]
A
[49 nt withheld, positions 219-267]
CCTTTGACGTTGGAGTCCACGTTCTT
[37 nt withheld, positions 294-330]
ACCCTATCTCGGTCTATTCTTTTGATTTATAAGGGATTTTGCCGATTTCGGCCTATTGGTTAAAAAATGA
GCTGATTTAACAAAAATTTAACGCGAATTTTAACAAAATATTAACGCTTACAATTTAGGTGGCACTTTTC
GGGGAAATGTGCGCGGAACCCCTATTTGTTTATTTTTCTAAATACATTCAAATATGTATCCGCTCATGAG
ACAATAACCCTGATAAATGCTTCAATAATATTGAAAAAGGAAGAGTATGAGTATTCAACATTTCCGTGTC
GCCCTTATTCCCTTTTTTGCGGCATTTTGCCTTCCTGTTTTTGCTCACCCAGAAACGCTGGTGAAAGTAA
AAGATGCTGAAGATCAGTTGGGTGCACGAGTGGGTTACATCGAACTGGATCTCAACAGCGGTAAGATCCT
TGAGAGTTTTCGCCCCGAAGAACGTTTTCCAATGATGAGCACTTTTAAAGTTCTGCTATGTGGCGCGGTA
TTATCCCGTATTGACGCCGGGCAAGAGCAACTCGGTCGCCGCATACACTATTCTCAGAATGACTTGGTTG
AGTACTCACCAGTCACAGAAAAGCATCTTACGGATGGCATGACAGTAAGAGAATTATGCAGTGCTGCCAT
AACCATGAGTGATAACACTGCGGCCAACTTACTTCTGACAACGATCGGAGGACCGAAGGAGCTAACCGCT
TTTTTGCACAACATGGGGGATCATGTAACTCGCCTTGATCGTTGGGAACCGGAGCTGAATGAAGCCATAC
CAAACGACGAGCGTGACACCACGATGCCTGTAGCAATGGCAACAACGTTGCGCAAACTATTAACTGGCGA
ACTACTTACTCTAGCTTCCCGGCAACAATTAATAGACTGGATGGAGGCGGATAAAGTTGCAGGACCACTT
CTGCGCTCGGCCCTTCCGGCTGGCTGGTTTATTGCTGATAAATCTGGAGCCGGTGAGCGTGGGTCTCGCG
GTATCATTGCAGCACTGGGGCCAGATGGTAAGCCCTCCCGTATCGTAGTTATCTACACGACGGGGAGTCA
GGCAACTATGGATGAACGAAATAGACAGATCGCTGAGATAGGTGCCTCACTGATTAAGCATTGGTAACTG
TCAGACCAAGTTTACTCATATATACTTTAGATTGATTTAAAACTTCATTTTTAATTTAAAAGGATCTAGG
TGAAGATCCTTTTTGATAATCTCATGACCAAAATCCCTTAACGTGAGTTTTCGTTCCACTGAGCGTCAGA
CCCCGTAGAAAAGATCAAAGGATCTTCTTGAGATCCTTTTTTTCTGCGCGTAATCTGCTGCTTGCAAACA
AAAAAACCACCGCTACCAGCGGTGGTTTGTTTGCCGGATCAAGAGCTACCAACTCTTTTTCCGAAGGTAA
CTGGCTTCAGCAGAGCGCAGATACCAAATACTGTTCTTCTAGTGTAGCCGTAGTTAGGCCACCACTTCAA
GAACTCTGTAGCACCGCCTACATACCTCGCTCTGCTAATCCTGTTACCAGTGGCTGCTGCCAGTGGCGAT
AAGTCGTGTCTTACCGGGTTGGACTCAAGACGATAGTTACCGGATAAGGCGCAGCGGTCGGGCTGAACGG
GGGGTTCGTGCACACAGCCCAGCTTGGAGCGAACGACCTACACCGAACTGAGATACCTACAGCGTGAGCT
ATGAGAAAGCGCCACGCTTCCCGAAGGGAGAAAGGCGGACAGGTATCCGGTAAGCGGCAGGGTCGGAACA
GGAGAGCGCACGAGGGAGCTTCCAGGGGGAAACGCCTGGTATCTTTATAGTCCTGTCGGGTTTCGCCACC
TCTGACTTGAGCGTCGATTTTTGTGATGCTCGTCAGGGGGGCGGAGCCTATGGAAAAACGCCAGCAACGC
GGCCTTTTTACGGTTCCTGGCCTTTTGCTGGCCTTTTGCTCACATGTTCTTTCCTGCGTTATCCCCTGAT
TCTGTGGATAACCGTATTACCGCCTTTGAGTGAGCTGATACCGCTCGCCGCAGCCGAACGACCGAGCGCA
GCGAGTCAGTGAGCGAGGAAGCGGAAGAGCGCCTGATGCGGTATTTTCTCCTTACGCATCTGTGCGGTAT
TTCACACCGCATAGACCAGCCGCGTAACCTGGCAAAATCGGTTACGGTTGAGTAATAAATGGATGCCCTG
CGTAAGCGGGTGTGGGCGGACAATAAAGTCTTAAACTGAACAAAATAGATCTAAACTATGACAATAAAGT
CTTAAACTAGACAGAATAGTTGTAAACTGAAATCAGTCCAGTTATGCTGTGAAAAAGCATACTGGACTTT
TGTTATGGCTAAAGCAAACTCTTCATTTTCTGAAGTGCAAATTGCCCGTCGTATTAAAGAGGGGCGTGGC
CAAGGGCATGGTAAAGACTATATTCGCGGCGTTGTGACAATTTACCGAACAACTCCGCGGCCGGGAAGCC
GATCTCGGCTTGAACGAATTGTTAGGTGGCGGTACTTGGGTCGATATCAAAGTGCATCACTTCTTCCCGT
ATGCCCAACTTTGTATAGAGAGCCACTGCGGGATCGTCACCGTAATCTGCTTGCACGTAGATCACATAAG
CACCAAGCGCGTTGGCCTCATGCTTGAGGAGATTGATGAGCGCGGTGGCAATGCCCTGCCTCCGGTGCTC
GCCGGAGACTGCGAGATCATAGATATAGATCTCACTACGCGGCTGCTCAAACTTGGGCAGAACGTAAGCC
GCGAGAGCGCCAACAACCGCTTCTTGGTCGAAGGCAGCAAGCGCGATGAATGTCTTACTACGGAGCAAGT
TCCCGAGGTAATCGGAGTCCGGCTGATGTTGGGAGTAGGTGGCTACGTCTCCGAACTCACGACCGAAAAG
ATCAAGAGCAGCCCGCATGGATTTGACTTGGTCAGGGCCGAGCCTACATGTGCGAATGATGCCCATACTT
GAGCCACCTAACTTTGTTTTAGGGCGACTGCCCTGCTGCGTAACATCGTTGCTGCTGCGTAACATCGTTG
CTGCTCCATAACATCAAACATCGACCCACGGCGTAACGCGCTTGCTGCTTGGATGCCCGAGGCATAGACT
GTACAAAAAAACAGTCATAACAAGCCATGAAAACCGCCACTGCGCCGTTACCACCGCTGCGTTCGGTCAA
GGTTCTGGACCAGTTGCGTGAGCGCATACGCTACTTGCATTACAGTTTACGAACCGAACAGGCTTATGTC
AACTGGGTTCGTGCCTTCATCCGTTTCCACGGTGTGCGTCACCCGGCAACCTTGGGCAGCAGCGAAGTCG
AGGCATTTCTGTCCTGGCTGGCGAACGAGCGCAAGGTTTCGGTCTCCACGCATCGTCAGGCATTGGCGGC
CTTGCTGTTCTTCTACGGCAAGGTGCTGTGCACGGATCTGCCCTGGCTTCAGGAGATCGGAAGACCTCGG
CCGTCGCGGCGCTTGCCGGTGGTGCTGACCCCGGATGAAGTGGTTCGCATCCTCGGTTTTCTGGAAGGCG
AGCATCGTTTGTTCGCCCAGGACTCTAGCTATAGTTCTAGTGGTTGGCTACGTATACTCCGGAATATTAA
TAGATCATGGAGATAATTAAAATGATAACCATCTCGCAAATAAATAAGTATTTTACTGTTTTCGTAACAG
TTTTGTAATAAAAAAACCTATAAATATTCCGGATTATTCATACCGTCCCACCATCGGGCGCGGATCCATG
TCATTTGACTCAATATCAGCTGGAGCGACGGGATGTTTTCCCCGACGTGCTCACACAATCAACGCGACAG
ACGATGCACACACACATACGGTAGCCGTCTATATGCACAGCTTCAATCCCGACTGTGAAAATGATACGGT
ACACTTGGAGGTTCATAAGCGGTGCACGACGGAGGAGCTCATCGAAAAAGTGCTCGCCGGGAGAGCTGAA
CTAGAAGGCCAGTCGGTACAAGACTTTGACCTCTTCGAAATGATGGGCACCCCCGACGGTCAAACCTATA
AAGAACGCCGCCTAGACCCCGGGGAATACCCAGTCGCGGTACAGGCCATCTGGTCAAGACTGCCTGTAGT
GGTGGACAGTGCCACTCCAAAAAATCGATTTGTTTTTCGACACCGCGGTTATCGGGCGGCAACCGGCGGC
ACTCGGTTTGGAAGTGCAGAGGTCGCCTCATCGATTGACGCTTTTCTTACGAAATTCTTGGTTCAGCCAC
AGGACCGCGAGTACGCCGATCTCTGTAACTTGCCAGAGCTCACGGAGCAAACCCTCTTGGACAATTTGCG
GGAAAGATTCGCGAATGGGCACATTTACACGTACATCGGTCCAATTCTAGTAGCCGTGAACCCGTTTTGC
TTTTTTCCGATCTACAACCCAAAATATGCTAGGCTATACTTTCAAAGTAAGCGGCTCGGCTCACTACCAC
CGCACATTTTTGCAATCGCCGATGTCTGTTACCACAACATGCTCCGTATCAAGGAAAATCAATGCGTGGT
AATCTCCGGGGAAAGTGGTTCGGGAAAAACGGAATCCACGAATCATCTGATGTCCCATTTGATATCGCTA
TCACAGAAAGGTTCAACAGGCTGCAGTACTGAGCAGACACTTCTGTCAGCTGGTCCTGTTCTAGAGGCTT
TTGGAAATGCTGTCACATTAACGAACAATAATAGTAGCAGATTTGGAAAATTCATCAAAATCAACTATCG
GGAGAATGGAATGGTTTCCGGAGCAAACGTGGAGATCTACCTGCTGGAAAAATCACGCATCATATTTCAA
ACTAAAGGAGAACGAAACTACCACGTATTCTACTACCTTCTGGAGGGTGCAGACGAGGAAGAAAGGAAGA
AATATTTCTTGTTGAAGCCACATGATTATAAGTATTTGAATCAGAACGAGCCATTTGCACTGGAAGGTGT
GAACGAGCGGAATGAGTTTGATAGGTTGAGGCATGCAATGAGCTCCGTCGGATTTTGTGCAAAGACCCAG
CAGACCATCTTCGGGATTATTTCGGCAGTGTTGCTTCTTGGCAATATCACATATATCAAGAGACATGGCT
ACCATAGCGATGAAAGTGGGTATATTGAAAATGAAGAAGTCGTGGATTTAGTCGCAAATCTGCTTCACAT
CAAAACCGACACTCTCATGCAGGCTCTCACTATGAAACGACATGTTATGAAGACAGAAACTGTAGTTTTG
CGATATAGTGTCTCTGAGGCCACCAACACCCGAGATGCCATGGCAAAGTGCATATACAACTCTTTGTTTC
ACTATATAGTCCTCAGGATTAATCAGGCATTGCTGAAGAAGGACTTCTCAGCTGGGAAGGGATATTATAT
AGGTATCTTGGATATATTCGGATTTGAAGACGTTGGGTCTCAATGCAACAGCTTTGAACAGTTATGTATC
AACTATGCCAATGAGAAACTTCAGTCCTATTTCAATCAACATATTTTCCAATTTGAACAAGAGGAGTACT
TGAAGGAGGGCATTTCTTGGACCAATATCGAGTATACTGATAATACGGAGTGTGTGCAGCTGTTTCAGAG
TAAACCATATGGAATTCTCAGGCTAGTCGATGAGGAGAGTAATATCAATAATGGAACAGATGACTCAATG
CTGGCGAAGTTAAATCAGTTTTTGAAGAACAACGAATACTATGAGACCCCACAGAAGAAGGAGCCGGCAT
TCATCGTGGCTCATTATGCTGGAAAAGTCAAGTATCAAATTACGGGTTTCCGAGAAAAGAATAAGGACCT
AATGAGACAGGATGTGTTGAACGCTCTGAAGTCCAGTACGAGCTCAGTTATGAAGACCCTGCTGGGAATC
GATCCGGTGGCGGTGCACAGGTGGAATGTGCTGAGAAGTGTGTTTCGGGCGATGAACGCGTTCAAGCAAT
CGACAAGGAAACTGCAGAAAAGTGAATCCGCCGGCCATCTCCGAGTAATGGACTCCATCGTAACGTCTCC
CCGTCGTGGCTCGGACTCTGCTCTCTCCGCATTTCTACGTGGCGAACTTCGCTGTGAAGTTCCAGACTTT
TGTGATACCAGCATGTTCAACACGATTAGAAATCAAGCACGGCGTACCCCGGCGGGAAAGTCTGACGACA
AAATGAGCTTGCTGAAATCGCTGCAAATTCTGAAGGAGGCTATCGGAGGACGGAGGCTTGCCAAGAAGCC
ATCGTCGGTTTCAAAGCAGTTCGAGTACTCGTTGACGAGGTTGATGAGCACACTGGCCAACGCGACGCCG
TATTTTATAAGGTGTATTAAGAGTAATAATGATAAGATCGCCAACCACTTCGACGACAACATAATCCTCC
GCCAGCTCCGCTACACCGGAATGCTCGAGACCGTTCGAATTCGGAGAGCCGGGTACTCTGTGAGAATTGA
GTATCCAAGCTTTGTCCAGCAATACCGAATTCTTTTGCGAAACGGAAGGGATAGTACTGTGGACGATGTG
AAAGAGTACATACATTCCCATGCATCGATTGATAATGATAATATTCAATATGGAACCAATAAGATTTTTA
TGAGAGACGCTGAAAAGTTGATACTCGATGATCATTTGCATCGGACAATTATGCAATCAATCGATACACT
TCAACGATGGTTCAGGACAATGTTGGCTAGAAAGCGATATTTGAGAATGAAAGAGGGTATTATCAAGATC
CAAGCATTGATTCGAGGATCATTTGCAAGAGCCGAAGTTCGGAAAAAAGCCTTAGCAGCTCAAACGATAC
AGTGTAATTGGAAGAAGTACAAGCAACGACAGAAATATTTATCGATAAGAGAATCGGTGATAGCTCTGCA
GTCTGCGTATCGCGGAGCATCGGTTCGCAAGCGAGTCGGCGAGATTCCAAAGGGCAATGGAGCCTTGAAC
GTTAAGAAGTCACCGTTTAGAGTTCGGAAGGTTCATGCTGTGAATCTTACAAAGTTCGACTTGAGTGATC
CGAGCTCTCTGGCGGCTTTTGCTCTTTCGGATGATGATTCGGATAGTGATAAGTCTACGCAGGATGGGCT
TGATGATGATATTTCGGAAGAGAGTGATGCTTTTCAGGACGATGACGCCGTCGACGTGGACGCCACATTT
ATCCTGGAAGACACAAAGTTGAAGCTCATTGAAGGAGCTGATCTATCCCATCATAGACGGCAATCTCTGG
CCCCTACGGCTTCAACCACCAAATTAAAAATGTTACGGAGGGCTAATAGTACCGAATCCAACAATTTCTC
AATGTCAAGATGTGATGACTCGTTCACGCTAAGCCCAACACATTCCAAAAAGAAAGGAGGCGCTGGAAAG
TTGGGATTCCAGAAGGCAAAAAAGAATTTGAAGGCACTTTTTGGCAGGAACGAGGACGAGGATGAACCGT
CTCCGGGACCAAGTTTTGCCAGTGAACTGACGCCGGACGTGTTCGTCGCAAAAGACCATCAATTCAAGAT
GTCACGACTTCATCGGCAGGAGATATGTGCTCTTTGCAATCGGCACCTGACGAACTTCATCTCACAGGCG
CACAAGTGTCAGAGATGCAAAATGTGCCTGCACAAGGAATGCTTCGTCTTCGCCTCCTCCATCCCGTGCA
ATCCCACGTCACCAGTTCGATCACCAACTCGGCTGCATTCACCGAAACGGCCATGGGATTTGATGCCCCA
CAAGCAGCGGCAATCCTCCTCACCAATTCCATCGACCGGCACGTTCAGTTTAACAAAAACCAAGCAACAG
ATCGACCCTGGAAACATGCTTGTAGAATCCACCGACGATCTCCGACAATTCAGTATTTTTATTTTCAACA
AGACACGTCATCTAAACGAGAGTAATGCCAAAAGGGATACTGTAGCGGATGCGGTCTTCAAAAAGTCGCT
AAGAGCTTTCCATATGGAGCTGTTGGGATATGAGGCGGTTTTATCGGTCGAGCAATCCGTGCTTAAATAC
CGTGACGTCATCACAATGTTCGAGGGACTTTTAACGAAAGTCTGTCTCGAGGAGAGTGTGTCCTTTCCGA
CAACACTTGGCGTTAACGCTTTTAGAGGTTTCCTGAACGAATACGTTCATGTGCAATCGAAAAAGAAGCG
CGGGAAGGAGAAGTCATCAATGATAAAGGTACATGCTGGTCACCGATTCCGTGCCGAAGCAGTCCATGTG
CCGACCTATTGTGAAGTGTGTAATCAGTTAATATGGCACCATGAGAAGCTGTACACTTGTGTTGCGTGCC
GGATATCGTGTCATAAAAAGTGTCAGCCGAAGGTCACACATCCGTGTCAGATGACTGGAAAGGCGATTGA
TCCGAAGACAAATGGTGGAAGATTCTTTGGCGCCTCTTTAGTATCAATTGTCGATGATGATCATACTGTG
CCAACACTCTTGGACCGACTCTTTTTTGCAATTGAGACACGTGCCCTGTTTGTGGAAGGAGTTTATAGAA
AAAGTGGATCTCTACCCCAAGTTCGAAGTATCAGAAAAGTGATTGAATCGACTGCAGATGCGGATTCTGT
GAATCTTGAGGATATTGGAGTTCATGTGCTAACTACACTTGTCAAGGCGTTCTTCCGAGAACTCGCCGAA
CCAATTATCATTTTTGATCTCTATGAAAATTTTTTGAATGTTTCAGAAGTGGAGGATATGGGTGAACGTG
TCCGTTGTCTTTCCGTAATGATCGAGCTTCTCCCAAAACCGAACCGCGCCGTGCTCGATCGCCTAATGTA
TCATTTGGCACGTGTCGCCGACCAGGAAGCCGTCAACAAAATGGGCTGCAACAACTTGGCTCTGATCTTC
GGGCCATGTGTGCTCCGCCGACAAGATAGTGCTCATGCTCAGGAGCAGTTGAATGACGTGGCACGGCAAA
CGGGTTGTGTTCAGACTTTAATTGAGGAGAAGCTGAAACAGTATAAAGCCACCATTCATAACATTGTTGA
GCTGGAGGATGCTAGTCAGAAGGTATCAGCAAACTTGCGAAAAATTGAAGAGCACCGTCGGAATAGTGAA
CCATCGAAATTTTCGCCGAATATTGGGACTGCAAAGCAATTGTTCGAGGAACAACTCGAATTCTTGGGAA
AGCAAAAAGAACGCCTTTTACAAGAGCTCCCACCACTGGCTCCGGTCGCCTCCTCAGAAGATCTTTCCTC
ATCCGACGAGAACGCAATCCACGCGTCAAGCTCCCTTTCCGTCGAGGAGTACGCACTTGATCTCGACGCA
CCGCCCGTATTTTGTCTGCTGCGCTATCCGACTAAGCTCCGCCCACCGGGTCCCGCCCATCGACGACGTC
CTGACTTGGATCTTCGGAGAAAAGCGTTCGCCAACTCGCGTGGCATCGTCTCATTTTATTCACCGGTCGC
GGCCGCCGGTCTGAACGACATCTTCGAGGCTCAGAAAATCGAATGGCACGAAGGTGGCGGTGACTACAAG
GACGACGATGACAAGTGAGGTACCAAGCTTGTCGAGAAGTACTAGAGGATCATAATCAGCCATACCACAT
TTGTAGAGGTTTTACTTGCTTTAAAAAACCTCCCACACCTCCCCCTGAACCTGAAACATAAAATGAATGC
AATTGTTGTTGTTAACTTGTTTATTGCAGCTTATAATGGTTACAAATAAAGCAATAGCATCACAAATTTC
ACAAATAAAGCATTTTTTTCACTGCATTCTAGTTGTGGTTTGTCCAAACTCATCAATGTATCTTATCATG
TCTGGATCTGATCACTGCTTGAGCCTAGGAGATCCGAACCAGATAAGTGAAATCTAGTTCCAAACTATTT
TGTCATTTTTAATTTTCGTATTAGCTTACGACGCTACACCCAGTTCCCATCTATTTTGTCACTCTTCCCT
AAATAATCCTTAAAAACTCCATTTCCACCCCTCCCAGTTCCCAACTATTTTGTCCGCCCACAGCGGGGCA
TTTTTCTTCCTGTTATGTTTTTAATCAAACATCCTGCCAACTCCATGTGACAAACCGTCATCTTCGGCTA
CTTTTTCTCTGTCACAGAATGAAAATTTTTCTGTCATCTCTTCGTTATTAATGTTTGTAATTGACTGAAT
ATCAACGCTTATTTGCAGCCTGAATGGCGAATGG
